>Addgene plasmid #176769 | pEE012 | addgene full sequence | sequence record 349202 | Addgene NGS Result
GGCAACAGCTGATTGCCCTTCACCGCCTGGCCCTGAGAGAGTTGCAGCAAGCGGTCCACGCTGGTTTGCC
CCAGCAGGCGAAAATCCTGTTTGATGGTGGTTAACGGCGGGATATAACATGAGCTGTCTTCGGTATCGTC
GTATCCCACTACCGAGATATCCGCACCAACGCGCAGCCCGGACTCGGTAATGGCGCGCATTGCGCCCAGC
GCCATCTGATCGTTGGCAACCAGCATCGCAGTGGGAACGATGCCCTCATTCAGCATTTGCATGGTTTGTT
GAAAACCGGACATGGCACTCCAGTCGCCTTCCCGTTCCGCTATCGGCTGAATTTGATTGCGAGTGAGATA
TTTATGCCAGCCAGCCAGACGCAGACGCGCCGAGACAGAACTTAATGGGCCCGCTAACAGCGCGATTTGC
TGGTGACCCAATGCGACCAGATGCTCCACGCCCAGTCGCGTACCGTCTTCATGGGAGAAAATAATACTGT
TGATGGGTGTCTGGTCAGAGACATCAAGAAATAACGCCGGAACATTAGTGCAGGCAGCTTCCACAGCAAT
GGCATCCTGGTCATCCAGCGGATAGTTAATGATCAGCCCACTGACGCGTTGCGCGAGAAGATTGTGCACC
GCCGCTTTACAGGCTTCGACGCCGCTTCGTTCTACCATCGACACCACCACGCTGGCACCCAGTTGATCGG
CGCGAGATTTAATCGCCGCGACAATTTGCGACGGCGCGTGCAGGGCCAGACTGGAGGTGGCAACGCCAAT
CAGCAACGACTGTTTGCCCGCCAGTTGTTGTGCCACGCGGTTGGGAATGTAATTCAGCTCCGCCATCGCC
GCTTCCACTTTTTCCCGCGTTTTCGCAGAAACGTGGCTGGCCTGGTTCACCACGCGGGAAACGGTCTGAT
AAGAGACACCGGCATACTCTGCGACATCGTATAACGTTACTGGTTTCACATTCACCACCCTGAATTGACT
CTCTTCCGGGCGCTATCATGCCATACCGCGAAAGGTTTTGCGCCATTCGATGGTGTCCGGGATCTCGACG
CTCTCCCTTATGCGACTCCTGCATTAGGAAGCAGCCCAGTAGTAGGTTGAGGCCGTTGAGCACCGCCGCC
GCAAGGAATGGTGCATGCAAGGAGATGGCGCCCAACAGTCCCCCGGCCACGGGGCCTGCCACCATACCCA
CGCCGAAACAAGCGCTCATGAGCCCGAAGTGGCGAGCCCGATCTTCCCCATCGGTGATGTCGGCGATATA
GGCGCCAGCAACCGCACCTGTGGCGCCGGTGATGCCGGCCACGATGCGTCCGGCGTAGAGGATCGAGATC
TCGATCCCGCGAAATTAATACGACTCACTATAGGGGAATTGTGAGCGGATAACAATTCCCCTCTAGAAAT
AATTTTGTTTAACTTTAAGAAGGAGATATACATATGGTGCCAAGCGCGGGTGTAGGTCTTTCTGGCGTCC
TCCATCTGCCGGCTGGCGTTTCCCGCCCGGTGCTGTTCCTGCATGGTTTCACGGGCAACAAGACGGAAAG
CGGTCGTTTGTACACCGACATGGCGCGCGTTCTGTGTTCTGCGGGCTACGCAGCCTTGCGTTTCGATTTT
CGTGGTCACGGTGATAGCCCTCTGCCATTCGAGGAATTTCGTATCAGTCTGGCAGTTGAAGACGCCCGTA
ACGCGGCCGGTTTCCTGAAAAACGTACCGGAAGTGGACGGAACTCGCTTTGGTGTAGTGGGCTTGTCTAT
GGGTGGCGGCGTGGCAGTGAGCCTGGCGGCTGGTCGCGAAGACGTTGGTGCGCTCGTGCTGCTTTCTCCG
GCTCTGGATTGGCCTGAACTCTTCCAGCGTGCGCGTGGCTTCTTTCGTGCGGAAGAGGGCTACGTGTACT
GGGGCCCGCACCGTATGCGCGATGTTTACGCTATGGAAACCATGAACTTCTCTGTAATGGGCCTGGCCGA
AGAAATCCAAGCGCCGACTCTGATCATCCACTCTGTTGATGACATGGTTGTTCCGATTAGTCAAGCCAAA
CGCTTCTATGAAAAACTGAAAGTAGAAAAAAAGTTTATCGAGATCGAACACGGTGGTCACGTTTTTGATG
ACTACAACGTGCGTCGCCGTATCGAGCAGGAGGTTCTCGACTGGGTGAAACGCCACCTGCTCGAGCACCA
CCACCACCACCACTGAGATCCGGCTGCTAACAAAGCCCGAAAGGAAGCTGAGTTGGCTGCTGCCACCGCT
GAGCAATAACTAGCATAACCCCTTGGGGCCTCTAAACGGGTCTTGAGGGGTTTTTTGCTGAAAGGAGGAA
CTATATCCGGATTGGCGAATGGG
[124 nt withheld, positions 2334-2457]
C
[91 nt withheld, positions 2459-2549]
A
[49 nt withheld, positions 2551-2599]
CCTTTGACGTTGGAGTCCACGTTCTTT
[37 nt withheld, positions 2627-2663]
ACCCTATCTCGGTCTATTCTTTTGATTTATAAGGGATTTTGCCGATTTCGGCCTATTGGTTAAAAAATGA
GCTGATTTAACAAAAATTTAACGCGAATTTTAACAAAATATTAACGCTTACAATTTAGGTGGCACTTTTC
GGGGAAATGTGCGCGGAACCCCTATTTGTTTATTTTTCTAAATACATTCAAATATGTATCCGCTCATGAG
ACAATAACCCTGATAAATGCTTCAATAATATTGAAAAAGGAAGAGTATGAGTATTCAACATTTCCGTGTC
GCCCTTATTCCCTTTTTTGCGGCATTTTGCCTTCCTGTTTTTGCTCACCCAGAAACGCTGGTGAAAGTAA
AAGATGCTGAAGATCAGTTGGGTGCACGAGTGGGTTACATCGAACTGGATCTCAACAGCGGTAAGATCCT
TGAGAGTTTTCGCCCCGAAGAACGTTTTCCAATGATGAGCACTTTTAAAGTTCTGCTATGTGGCGCGGTA
TTATCCCGTATTGACGCCGGGCAAGAGCAACTCGGTCGCCGCATACACTATTCTCAGAATGACTTGGTTG
AGTACTCACCAGTCACAGAAAAGCATCTTACGGATGGCATGACAGTAAGAGAATTATGCAGTGCTGCCAT
AACCATGAGTGATAACACTGCGGCCAACTTACTTCTGACAACGATCGGAGGACCGAAGGAGCTAACCGCT
TTTTTGCACAACATGGGGGATCATGTAACTCGCCTTGATCGTTGGGAACCGGAGCTGAATGAAGCCATAC
CAAACGACGAGCGTGACACCACGATGCCTGCAGCAATGGCAACAACGTTGCGCAAACTATTAACTGGCGA
ACTACTTACTCTAGCTTCCCGGCAACAATTAATAGACTGGATGGAGGCGGATAAAGTTGCAGGACCACTT
CTGCGCTCGGCCCTTCCGGCTGGCTGGTTTATTGCTGATAAATCTGGAGCCGGTGAGCGTGGGTCTCGCG
GTATCATTGCAGCACTGGGGCCAGATGGTAAGCCCTCCCGTATCGTAGTTATCTACACGACGGGGAGTCA
GGCAACTATGGATGAACGAAATAGACAGATCGCTGAGATAGGTGCCTCACTGATTAAGCATTGGTAACTG
TCAGACCAAGTTTACTCATATATACTTTAGATTGATTTAAAACTTCATTTTTAATTTAAAAGGATCTAGG
TGAAGATCCTTTTTGATAATCTCATGACCAAAATCCCTTAACGTGAGTTTTCGTTCCACTGAGCGTCAGA
CCCCGTAGAAAAGATCAAAGGATCTTCTTGAGATCCTTTTTTTCTGCGCGTAATCTGCTGCTTGCAAACA
AAAAAACCACCGCTACCAGCGGTGGTTTGTTTGCCGGATCAAGAGCTACCAACTCTTTTTCCGAAGGTAA
CTGGCTTCAGCAGAGCGCAGATACCAAATACTGTCCTTCTAGTGTAGCCGTAGTTAGGCCACCACTTCAA
GAACTCTGTAGCACCGCCTACATACCTCGCTCTGCTAATCCTGTTACCAGTGGCTGCTGCCAGTGGCGAT
AAGTCGTGTCTTACCGGGTTGGACTCAAGACGATAGTTACCGGATAAGGCGCAGCGGTCGGGCTGAACGG
GGGGTTCGTGCACACAGCCCAGCTTGGAGCGAACGACCTACACCGAACTGAGATACCTACAGCGTGAGCT
ATGAGAAAGCGCCACGCTTCCCGAAGGGAGAAAGGCGGACAGGTATCCGGTAAGCGGCAGGGTCGGAACA
GGAGAGCGCACGAGGGAGCTTCCAGGGGGAAACGCCTGGTATCTTTATAGTCCTGTCGGGTTTCGCCACC
TCTGACTTGAGCGTCGATTTTTGTGATGCTCGTCAGGGGGGCGGAGCCTATGGAAAAACGCCAGCAACGC
GGCCTTTTTACGGTTCCTGGCCTTTTGCTGGCCTTTTGCTCACATGTTCTTTCCTGCGTTATCCCCTGAT
TCTGTGGATAACCGTATTACCGCCTTTGAGTGAGCTGATACCGCTCGCCGCAGCCGAACGACCGAGCGCA
GCGAGTCAGTGAGCGAGGAAGCGGAAGAGCGCCTGATGCGGTATTTTCTCCTTACGCATCTGTGCGGTAT
TTCACACCGCAATGGTGCACTCTCAGTACAATCTGCTCTGATGCCGCATAGTTAAGCCAGTATACACTCC
GCTATCGCTACGTGACTGGGTCATGGCTGCGCCCCGACACCCGCCAACACCCGCTGACGCGCCCTGACGG
GCTTGTCTGCTCCCGGCATCCGCTTACAGACAAGCTGTGACCGTCTCCGGGAGCTGCATGTGTCAGAGGT
TTTCACCGTCATCACCGAAACGCGCGAGGCAGCTGCGGTAAAGCTCATCAGCGTGGTCGTGAAGCGATTC
ACAGATGTCTGCCTGTTCATCCGCGTCCAGCTCGTTGAGTTTCTCCAGAAGCGTTAATGTCTGGCTTCTG
ATAAAGCGGGCCATGTTAAGGGCGGTTTTTTCCTGTTTGGTCACTGATGCCTCCGTGTAAGGGGGATTTC
TGTTCATGGGGGTAATGATACCGATGAAACGAGAGAGGATGCTCACGATACGGGTTACTGATGATGAACA
TGCCCGGTTACTGGAACGTTGTGAGGGTAAACAACTGGCGGTATGGATGCGGCGGGACCAGAGAAAAATC
ACTCAGGGTCAATGCCAGCGCTTCGTTAATACAGATGTAGGTGTTCCACAGGGTAGCCAGCAGCATCCTG
CGATGCAGATCCGGAACATAATGGTGCAGGGCGCTGACTTCCGCGTTTCCAGACTTTACGAAACACGGAA
ACCGAAGACCATTCATGTTGTTGCTCAGGTCGCAGACGTTTTGCAGCAGCAGTCGCTTCACGTTCGCTCG
CGTATCGGTGATTCATTCTGCTAACCAGTAAGGCAACCCCGCCAGCCTAGCCGGGTCCTCAACGACAGGA
GCACGATCATGCGCACCCGTGGGGCCGCCATGCCGGCGATAATGGCCTGCTTCTCGCCGAAACGTTTGGT
GGCGGGACCAGTGACGAAGGCTTGAGCGAGGGCGTGCAAGATTCCGAATACCGCAAGCGACAGGCCGATC
ATCGTCGCGCTCCAGCGAAAGCGGTCCTCGCCGAAAATGACCCAGAGCGCTGCCGGCACCTGTCCTACGA
GTTGCATGATAAAGAAGACAGTCATAAGTGCGGCGACGATAGTCATGCCCCGCGCCCACCGGAAGGAGCT
GACTGGGTTGAAGGCTCTCAAGGGCATCGGTCGAGATCCCGGTGCCTAATGAGTGAGCTAACTTACATTA
ATTGCGTTGCGCTCACTGCCCGCTTTCCAGTCGGGAAACCTGTCGTGCCAGCTGCATTAATGAATCGGCC
AACGCGCGGGGAGAGGCGGTTTGCGTATTGGGCGCCAGGGTGGTTTTTCTTTTCACCAGTGAGACG
Features (pLannotate 1.2.2; 18 found; start..end, strand, type, name):
    960..1037    -  promoter       lacI promoter: lacI
   1045..1324    -  CDS            TcR (fragment): tetracycline efflux protein; tet; confers resistance to tetracycline
   1346..1364    +  promoter       T7 promoter: promoter for bacteriophage T7 RNA polymerase
   1365..1389    +  protein_bind   lac operator: The lac repressor binds to the lac operator to inhibit transcription in E. coli. This inhibition can be relieved by adding lactose or isopropyl-β-D-thiogalactopyranoside (IPTG). lac repressor encoded by lacI
   1404..1426    +  RBS            RBS: efficient ribosome binding site from bacteriophage T7 gene 10 (Olins and Rangwala, 1989)
   2166..2183    +  CDS            9xHis (fragment): 9xHis affinity tag
   2193..2242    +  CDS            SET1 (fragment): solubility-enhancement tag derived from T7 phage gene 10B
   2250..2297    +  terminator     T7 terminator: transcription terminator for bacteriophage T7 RNA polymerase
   2334..2762    +  rep_origin     f1 ori (sequence partly withheld): f1 bacteriophage origin of replication; arrow indicates direction of (+) strand synthesis
   2815..2919    +  promoter       AmpR promoter: bla
   2920..3780    +  CDS            AmpR: β-lactamase; bla; confers resistance to ampicillin, carbenicillin, and related antibiotics
   3951..4539    +  rep_origin     ori: high-copy-number ColE1/pMB1/pBR322/pUC origin of replication
   4725..4864    -  misc_feature   bom: basis of mobility region from pBR322
   4966..5157    -  CDS            rop: Rop protein, which maintains plasmids at low copy number; rop
   5174..5554    +  CDS            YPB1_ECOLX: Protein predicted: Swiss-Prot protein existence level 4. From Escherichia coli.
   5626..5917    -  CDS            TcR (fragment): tetracycline efflux protein; tet; confers resistance to tetracycline
   5932..5953    -  protein_bind   CAP binding site: CAP binding activates transcription in the presence of cAMP. E. coli catabolite activator protein
   5966..959     -  CDS            lacI (across the origin): lac repressor; lacI; The lac repressor binds to the lac operator to inhibit transcription in E. coli. This inhibition can be relieved by adding lactose or isopropyl-β-D-thiogalactopyranoside (IPTG).
