[The description below was written by a language model from this plasmid's Addgene catalogue record and pLannotate feature annotations shown in this document.]
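Description:
pEE012 is a bacterial expression plasmid built on the pET21b(+) backbone, carrying a codon-optimized gene for a putative thermophilic poly(ethylene terephthalate) (PET) hydrolase. The roughly 723 bp insert, designated "204", derives from an environmental sample rather than a cultured organism and was cloned between the NdeI and XhoI sites. The plasmid is about 6.1 kb in the sequenced record. It is propagated in E. coli through a ColE1/pBR322-type origin accompanied by the bom region and the rop gene, and is selected with ampicillin via the β-lactamase (AmpR) cassette. An f1 origin is also present, allowing single-stranded DNA production. The short tetracycline-resistance fragments and the small predicted E. coli ORF flagged by the annotation are non-functional pBR322 remnants typical of pET backbones.

Expression is driven by the T7 promoter, followed directly by a lac operator and the strong ribosome binding site from phage T7 gene 10, and ends at the T7 terminator. The plasmid-borne lacI gene supplies lac repressor, so transcription stays low until induction with IPTG in a host that provides T7 RNA polymerase. The insert itself is not annotated in the feature table, but it occupies the gap between the RBS and the histidine tag. That tag is the backbone-encoded C-terminal 6xHis (matched by the software as a fragment of a longer His tag), which enables immobilized-metal affinity purification. The downstream "SET1" hit is probably a partial match to T7 phage-derived backbone sequence preceding the terminator, not a deliberate fusion. The construct is intended for recombinant production and purification of this candidate enzyme, as part of a survey of natural sequence diversity for thermotolerant PET-degrading scaffolds.
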