Addgene plasmid #176769: pEE012
Purpose: Encodes codon optimized putative thermophilic PET hydrolase enzyme for bacterial expression
Depositing lab: Gregg Beckham. Depositing organization: National Laboratory of the Rockies (NLR). Publication: Sourcing thermotolerant poly(ethylene terephthalate) hydrolase scaffolds from natural diversity. Erickson E, Gado JE, Avilan L, Bratti F, Brizendine RK, Cox PA, Gill R, Graham R, Kim DJ, Konig G, Michener WE, Poudel S, Ramirez KJ, Shakespeare TJ, Zahn M, Boyd ES, Payne CM, DuBois JL, Pickford AR, Beckham GT, McGeehan JE. Nat Commun. 2022 Dec 21;13(1):7850. doi: 10.1038/s41467-022-35237-x. PubMed 36543766.
Backbone
  Vector backbone: pET21b(+)
  Backbone manufacturer: EMD Biosciences
  Backbone size w/o insert (bp): 5366
  Vector type: Bacterial Expression
Growth in bacteria
  Bacterial resistance: Ampicillin, 100 μg/mL
  Growth temperature: 37°C
  Growth strain: DH5alpha
  Copy number: High Copy
Gene/Insert
  Gene/Insert name: 204 (alt name: Environmental sample YNP18_240440)
  Species: Environmental sample
  Insert size (bp): 723
  Promoter: T7
  Tag / fusion protein: 6xHis (C terminal on backbone)
  Cloning method: Restriction Enzyme; 5′ cloning site NdeI (unknown if destroyed); 3′ cloning site XhoI (unknown if destroyed)
  Sequencing primers: 5′ T7 For; 3′ T7 Rev
Terms and licenses: Academic/Nonprofit Terms; Industry Terms: Not Available to Industry
Depositor comments: Accession Number YNP18_240440
How to cite: pEE012 was a gift from Gregg Beckham (Addgene plasmid # 176769 ; http://n2t.net/addgene:176769 ; RRID:Addgene_176769)
