>Addgene plasmid #176769 | pEE012 | depositor partial sequence | sequence record 342593 | Insert (including NdeI and XhoI sites)
CATATGGTGCCAAGCGCGGGTGTAGGTCTTTCTGGCGTCCTCCATCTGCCGGCTGGCGTTTCCCGCCCGG
TGCTGTTCCTGCATGGTTTCACGGGCAACAAGACGGAAAGCGGTCGTTTGTACACCGACATGGCGCGCGT
TCTGTGTTCTGCGGGCTACGCAGCCTTGCGTTTCGATTTTCGTGGTCACGGTGATAGCCCTCTGCCATTC
GAGGAATTTCGTATCAGTCTGGCAGTTGAAGACGCCCGTAACGCGGCCGGTTTCCTGAAAAACGTACCGG
AAGTGGACGGAACTCGCTTTGGTGTAGTGGGCTTGTCTATGGGTGGCGGCGTGGCAGTGAGCCTGGCGGC
TGGTCGCGAAGACGTTGGTGCGCTCGTGCTGCTTTCTCCGGCTCTGGATTGGCCTGAACTCTTCCAGCGT
GCGCGTGGCTTCTTTCGTGCGGAAGAGGGCTACGTGTACTGGGGCCCGCACCGTATGCGCGATGTTTACG
CTATGGAAACCATGAACTTCTCTGTAATGGGCCTGGCCGAAGAAATCCAAGCGCCGACTCTGATCATCCA
CTCTGTTGATGACATGGTTGTTCCGATTAGTCAAGCCAAACGCTTCTATGAAAAACTGAAAGTAGAAAAA
AAGTTTATCGAGATCGAACACGGTGGTCACGTTTTTGATGACTACAACGTGCGTCGCCGTATCGAGCAGG
AGGTTCTCGACTGGGTGAAACGCCACCTGCTCGAG
